>Addgene plasmid #195392 | FLAG-deltaP1P2-PTPN22 | addgene full sequence | sequence record 386193 | Addgene NGS Result
ATGCATTAGTTATTAATAGTAATCAATTACGGGGTCATTAGTTCATAGCCCATATATGGAGTTCCGCGTT
ACATAACTTACGGTAAATGGCCCGCCTGGCTGACCGCCCAACGACCCCCGCCCATTGACGTCAATAATGA
CGTATGTTCCCATAGTAACGCCAATAGGGACTTTCCATTGACGTCAATGGGTGGAGTATTTACGGTAAAC
TGCCCACTTGGCAGTACATCAAGTGTATCATATGCCAAGTACGCCCCCTATTGACGTCAATGACGGTAAA
TGGCCCGCCTGGCATTATGCCCAGTACATGACCTTATGGGACTTTCCTACTTGGCAGTACATCTACGTAT
TAGTCATCGCTATTACCATGGTGATGCGGTTTTGGCAGTACATCAATGGGCGTGGATAGCGGTTTGACTC
ACGGGGATTTCCAAGTCTCCACCCCATTGACGTCAATGGGAGTTTGTTTTGGCACCAAAATCAACGGGAC
TTTCCAAAATGTCGTAACAACTCCGCCCCATTGACGCAAATGGGCGGTAGGCGTGTACGGTGGGAGGTCT
ATATAAGCAGAGCTGGTTTAGTGAACCGTCAGATCCGCTAGCGATTACGCCAAGCTCGAAATTAACCCTC
ACTAAAGGGAACAAAAGCTGGAGCTCCACCGCGGTGGCGGCCGCCACCATGGATTACAAGGATGACGACG
ATAAGAGCCCGGGCGGA
[903 nt withheld, positions 718-1620]
CATTCTGGAACAGAGAGTCAAGCAAAGCATTGTATTCCTGAGAAAAATCACACTCTCCAAGCAGACTCTT
ATTCTCCTAATTTACCAAAAAGTACCACAAAAGCAGCAAAAATGATGAACCAACAAAGGACAAAAATGGA
AATCAAAGAATCTTCTTCCTTTGACTTTAGGACTTCTGAAATAAGTGCAAAAGAAGAGCTAGTTTTGCAC
CCTGCTAAATCAAGCACTTCTTTTGACTTTCTGGAGCTAAATTACAGTTTTGACAAAAATGCTGACACAA
CCATGAAATGGCAGACAAAGGCATTTCCAATAGTTGGGGAGCCTCTTCAGAAGCATCAAAGTTTGGATTT
GGGCTCTCTTTTGTTTGAGGGATGTTCTAATTCTAAACCTGTAAATGCAGCAGGAAGATATTTTAATTCA
AAGGTGCCAATAACACGGACCAAATCAACTCCTTTTGAATTGATACAGCAGAGAGAAACCAAGGAGGTGG
ACAGCAAGGAAAACTTTTCTTATTTGGAATCTCAACCACATGATTCTTGTTTTGTAGAGATGCAGGCTCA
AAAAGTAATGCATGTTTCTTCAGCAGAACTGAATTATTCACTGCCATATGACTCTAAACACCAAATACGT
AATGCCTCTAATGTAAAGCACCATGACTCTAGTGCTCTTGGTGTATATTCTTACATACCTTTAGTGGAAA
ATCCTTATTTTTCATCATGGCCTCCAAGTGGTACCAGTTCTAAGATGTCTCTTGATTTACCTGAGAAGCA
AGATGGAACTGTTTTTCCTTCTTCTCTGTTGCCAACATCCTCTACATCCCTCTTCTCTTATTACAATTCA
CATGATTCTTTATCACTGAATTCTCCAACCAATATTTCCTCACTATTGAACCAGGAGTCAGCTGTACTAG
CAACTGCTCCAAGGATAGATGATGAAATCGAATCATTTATTGTGGTTGAGGAAGCTGGAGAATTCTCACC
AAATGTTCCCAAATCCTTATCCTCAGCTGTGAAGGTAAAAATTGGAACATCACTGGAATGGGGTGGAACA
TCTGAACCAAAGAAATTTGATGACTCTGTGATACTTAGACCAAGCAAGAGTGTAAAACTCCGAAGTCCTA
AATCAGAACTACATCAAGATCGTTCTTCTACTCTAGAGTCCTTCTTTCTTGCCGATGAAGATTGTATGCA
GGCCCAATCTATAGAAACATATTCTACTAGCTATCCTGACACCATGGAAAATTCAACATCTTCAAAACAG
ACACTGAAGACTCCTGGAAAAAGTTTCACAAGGAGTAAGAGTTTGAAAATTTTGCGAAACATGAAAAAGA
GTATCTGTAATTCTTGCCCACCAAACAAGCCTGCAGAATCTGTTCAGTCAAATAACTCCAGCTCATTTCT
GAATTTTGGTTTTGCAAACCGTTTTTCAAAACCCAAAGGACCAAGGAATCCACCACCAACTTGGAATATT
TAATAAAACTCCAGATTTATAATAATATGGGCTGCAAGTACACCTCGAGGGGGGGCCCGGTACCTTAATT
AATTAAGGTACCAGGTAAGTGTACCCAATTCGCCCTATAGTGAGTCGTATTACAATTCACTCGATCGCCC
TTCCCAACAGTTGCGCAGCCTGAATGGCGAATGGAGATCCAATTTTTAAGTGTATAATGTGTTAAACTAC
TGATTCTAATTGTTTGTGTATTTTAGATTCACAGTCCCAAGGCTCATTTCAGGCCCCTCAGTCCTCACAG
TCTGTTCATGATCATAATCAGCCATACCACATTTGTAGAGGTTTTACTTGCTTTAAAAAACCTCCCACAC
CTCCCCCTGAACCTGAAACATAAAATGAATGCAATTGTTGTTGTTAACTTGTTTATTGCAGCTTATAATG
GTTACAAATAAAGCAATAGCATCACAAATTTCACAAATAAAGCATTTTTTTCACTGCATTCTAGTTGTGG
TTTGTCCAAACTCATCAATGTATCTTAACGCGTAAATTGTAAGCGTTAATATTTTGTTAAAATTCGCGTT
AAATTTTTGTTAAATCAGCTCATTTTTTAACCAATAGGCCGAAATCGGCAAAATCCCTTATAAATCAAAA
GAATAGACCGAGATAGGGT
[37 nt withheld, positions 3740-3776]
AAAGAACGTGGACTCCAACGTCAAAGG
[49 nt withheld, positions 3804-3852]
T
[91 nt withheld, positions 3854-3944]
G
[124 nt withheld, positions 3946-4069]
CAGGTGGCACTTTTCGGGGAAATGTGCGCGGAACCCCTATTTGTTTATTTTTCTAAATACATTCAAATAT
GTATCCGCTCATGAGACAATAACCCTGATAAATGCTTCAATAATATTGAAAAAGGAAGAATCCTGAGGCG
GAAAGAACCAGCTGTGGAATGTGTGTCAGTTAGGGTGTGGAAAGTCCCCAGGCTCCCCAGCAGGCAGAAG
TATGCAAAGCATGCATCTCAATTAGTCAGCAACCAGGTGTGGAAAGTCCCCAGGCTCCCCAGCAGGCAGA
AGTATGCAAAGCATGCATCTCAATTAGTCAGCAACCATAGTCCCGCCCCTAACTCCGCCCATCCCGCCCC
TAACTCCGCCCAGTTCCGCCCATTCTCCGCCCCATGGCTGACTAATTTTTTTTATTTATGCAGAGGCCGA
GGCCGCCTCGGCCTCTGAGCTATTCCAGAAGTAGTGAGGAGGCTTTTTTGGAGGCCTAGGCTTTTGCAAA
GATCGATCAAGAGACAGGATGAGGATCGTTTCGCATGATTGAACAAGATGGATTGCACGCAGGTTCTCCG
GCCGCTTGGGTGGAGAGGCTATTCGGCTATGACTGGGCACAACAGACAATCGGCTGCTCTGATGCCGCCG
TGTTCCGGCTGTCAGCGCAGGGGCGCCCGGTTCTTTTTGTCAAGACCGACCTGTCCGGTGCCCTGAATGA
ACTGCAAGACGAGGCAGCGCGGCTATCGTGGCTGGCCACGACGGGCGTTCCTTGCGCAGCTGTGCTCGAC
GTTGTCACTGAAGCGGGAAGGGACTGGCTGCTATTGGGCGAAGTGCCGGGGCAGGATCTCCTGTCATCTC
ACCTTGCTCCTGCCGAGAAAGTATCCATCATGGCTGATGCAATGCGGCGGCTGCATACGCTTGATCCGGC
TACCTGCCCATTCGACCACCAAGCGAAACATCGCATCGAGCGAGCACGTACTCGGATGGAAGCCGGTCTT
GTCGATCAGGATGATCTGGACGAAGAACATCAGGGGCTCGCGCCAGCCGAACTGTTCGCCAGGCTCAAGG
CGAGCATGCCCGACGGCGAGGATCTCGTCGTGACCCATGGCGATGCCTGCTTGCCGAATATCATGGTGGA
AAATGGCCGCTTTTCTGGATTCATCGACTGTGGCCGGCTGGGTGTGGCGGACCGCTATCAGGACATAGCG
TTGGCTACCCGTGATATTGCTGAAGAACTTGGCGGCGAATGGGCTGACCGCTTCCTCGTGCTTTACGGTA
TCGCCGCTCCCGATTCGCAGCGCATCGCCTTCTATCGCCTTCTTGACGAGTTCTTCTGAGCGGGACTCTG
GGGTTCGAAATGACCGACCAAGCGACGCCCAACCTGCCATCACGAGATTTCGATTCCACCGCCGCCTTCT
ATGAAAGGTTGGGCTTCGGAATCGTTTTCCGGGACGCCGGCTGGATGATCCTCCAGCGCGGGGATCTCAT
GCTGGAGTTCTTCGCCCACCCTAGGGGGAGGCTAACTGAAACACGGAAGGAGACAATACCGGAAGGAACC
CGCGCTATGACGGCAATAAAAAGACAGAATAAAACGCACGGTGTTGGGTCGTTTGTTCATAAACGCGGGG
TTCGGTCCCAGGGCTGGCACTCTGTCGATACCCCACCGAGACCCCATTGGGGCCAATACGCCCGCGTTTC
TTCCTTTTCCCCACCCCACCCCCCAAGTTCGGGTGAAGGCCCAGGGCTCGCAGCCAACGTCGGGGCGGCA
GGCCCTGCCATAGCCTCAGGTTACTCATATATACTTTAGATTGATTTAAAACTTCATTTTTAATTTAAAA
GGATCTAGGTGAAGATCCTTTTTGATAATCTCATGACCAAAATCCCTTAACGTGAGTTTTCGTTCCACTG
AGCGTCAGACCCCGTAGAAAAGATCAAAGGATCTTCTTGAGATCCTTTTTTTCTGCGCGTAATCTGCTGC
TTGCAAACAAAAAAACCACCGCTACCAGCGGTGGTTTGTTTGCCGGATCAAGAGCTACCAACTCTTTTTC
CGAAGGTAACTGGCTTCAGCAGAGCGCAGATACCAAATACTGTTCTTCTAGTGTAGCCGTAGTTAGGCCA
CCACTTCAAGAACTCTGTAGCACCGCCTACATACCTCGCTCTGCTAATCCTGTTACCAGTGGCTGCTGCC
AGTGGCGATAAGTCGTGTCTTACCGGGTTGGACTCAAGACGATAGTTACCGGATAAGGCGCAGCGGTCGG
GCTGAACGGGGGGTTCGTGCACACAGCCCAGCTTGGAGCGAACGACCTACACCGAACTGAGATACCTACA
GCGTGAGCTATGAGAAAGCGCCACGCTTCCCGAAGGGAGAAAGGCGGACAGGTATCCGGTAAGCGGCAGG
GTCGGAACAGGAGAGCGCACGAGGGAGCTTCCAGGGGGAAACGCCTGGTATCTTTATAGTCCTGTCGGGT
TTCGCCACCTCTGACTTGAGCGTCGATTTTTGTGATGCTCGTCAGGGGGGCGGAGCCTATGGAAAAACGC
CAGCAACGCGGCCTTTTTACGGTTCCTGGCCTTTTGCTGGCCTTTTGCTCACATGTTCTTTCCTGCGTTA
TCCCCTGATTCTGTGGATAACCGTATTACCGCC
Features (pLannotate 1.2.2; 20 found; start..end, strand, type, name):
     67..370     +  enhancer       CMV enhancer: human cytomegalovirus immediate early enhancer
    371..574     +  promoter       CMV promoter: human cytomegalovirus (CMV) immediate early promoter
    620..638     +  promoter       T3 promoter: promoter for bacteriophage T3 RNA polymerase
    651..674     +  misc_feature   MCS (fragment): pBluescript multiple cloning site
    682..706     +  CDS            3xFLAG (fragment): three tandem FLAG® epitope tags
    721..3090    +  CDS            PTPN22 (sequence partly withheld): PTN22_HUMAN - Also known as PTPN8. Experimental evidence at protein level: Swiss-Prot protein existence level 1. Acts as negative regulator of T-cell receptor (TCR) signaling by direct dephosphorylation of the Src family kinases LCK and FYN, ITAMs of the TCRz/CD3 complex, as well as ZAP70, VAV, VCP and other key signaling molecules (PubMed:16461343, PubMed:18056643). Associates with and probably dephosphorylates CBL. Dephosphorylates LCK at its activating 'Tyr-394' residue (PubMed:21719704). Dephosphorylates ZAP70 at its activating 'Tyr-493' residue (PubMed:16461343). Dephosphorylates the immu
   3132..3154    +  misc_feature   MCS (fragment): pBluescript multiple cloning site
   3194..3212    -  promoter       T7 promoter: promoter for bacteriophage T7 RNA polymerase
   3222..3261    +  CDS            lacZα (fragment): LacZα fragment of β-galactosidase; lacZ fragment
   3271..3326    +  intron         small t intron (fragment): SV40 (simian virus 40) small t antigen intron
   3326..3463    +  CDS            large T antigen (fragment): large T antigen from SV40 (simian virus 40)
   3486..3607    +  polyA_signal   SV40 poly(A) signal: SV40 polyadenylation signal
   3641..4069    -  rep_origin     f1 ori (sequence partly withheld): f1 bacteriophage origin of replication; arrow indicates direction of (+) strand synthesis
   4096..4198    +  promoter       AmpR promoter: bla
   4202..4559    +  promoter       SV40 promoter: SV40 enhancer and early promoter
   4594..5388    +  CDS            NeoR/KanR: aminoglycoside phosphotransferase from Tn5; aph(3')-II (or nptII); confers resistance to neomycin, kanamycin, and G418 (Geneticin®)
   5409..5561    +  CDS            ble (fragment): BLE_KLEPN - Experimental evidence at protein level: Swiss-Prot protein existence level 1. Binding protein with a strong affinity to the bleomycin family of antibiotics. Binds to CL990; an antimitotic-antibiotic compound. From Klebsiella pneumoniae.
   5620..5667    +  polyA_signal   HSV TK poly(A) signal: herpes simplex virus thymidine kinase polyadenylation signal (Cole and Stacy, 1985)
   5758..5774    -  polyA_signal   bGH poly(A) signal (fragment): bovine growth hormone polyadenylation signal
   5996..6584    +  rep_origin     ori: high-copy-number ColE1/pMB1/pBR322/pUC origin of replication
