[The description below was written by a language model from this plasmid's Addgene catalogue record and pLannotate feature annotations shown in this document.]
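Description:
FLAG-deltaP1P2-PTPN22 is a mammalian expression plasmid built on the pCMV-Tag2 backbone, about 6.7 kb in the sequenced record. It is maintained in E. coli through a high-copy ColE1/pUC-type origin and selected with kanamycin. An f1 origin is also present, which allows single-stranded DNA production. The single NeoR/KanR gene (Tn5 aminoglycoside phosphotransferase) sits behind tandem bacterial (bla) and SV40 early promoters and ends in an HSV TK polyadenylation signal. This arrangement gives kanamycin resistance in bacteria and should also permit G418 selection of transfected mammalian cells.

The payload is a human PTPN22 coding sequence (also known as LYP) carrying a deletion of the P1 and P2 proline-rich domains. It is driven by the CMV immediate-early enhancer and promoter and terminated by an SV40 polyadenylation signal. A backbone-encoded FLAG epitope lies just upstream of the insert and provides an N-terminal tag. The annotation tool labels it as a fragment of 3xFLAG, but its short length fits the single FLAG tag listed in the catalogue entry. T3 and T7 phage promoters flank the cloning region. The small hits to lacZα, SV40 small t intron/large T antigen, ble and bGH poly(A) appear to be backbone remnants rather than functional elements. The restriction sites used for cloning are not recorded.

PTPN22 is a protein tyrosine phosphatase that negatively regulates T-cell receptor signalling by dephosphorylating kinases such as LCK and ZAP70. The stated purpose is simply mammalian expression of the tagged mutant. Such a construct would suit comparison with full-length protein to see how the proline-rich motifs contribute to PTPN22 interactions and function, with the FLAG tag allowing detection or immunoprecipitation.
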