Addgene plasmid #195392: FLAG-deltaP1P2-PTPN22
Purpose: Mammalian expression of a human PTPN22 mutant (lacking the P1 and P2 domains) with FLAG tag
Depositing lab: Patrick Concannon. Depositing organization: University of Florida.
Backbone
  Vector backbone: pCMV-Tag2
  Vector type: Mammalian Expression
Growth in bacteria
  Bacterial resistance: Kanamycin, 50 μg/mL
  Growth temperature: 37°C
  Growth strain: DH5alpha
  Copy number: Unknown
Gene/Insert
  Gene/Insert name: PTPN22
  Species: H. sapiens (human)
  Mutation: PTPN22 mutant lacking the P1 and P2 proline-rich domains
  Entrez Gene: PTPN22 (a.k.a. LYP, LYP1, LYP2, PEP, PTPN22.5, PTPN22.6, PTPN8)
  Tag / fusion protein: FLAG (N terminal on backbone)
  Cloning method: Restriction Enzyme; 5′ cloning site unknown (unknown if destroyed); 3′ cloning site unknown (unknown if destroyed)
Terms and licenses: Academic/Nonprofit Terms; Industry Terms: Not Available to Industry
How to cite: FLAG-deltaP1P2-PTPN22 was a gift from Patrick Concannon (Addgene plasmid # 195392 ; http://n2t.net/addgene:195392 ; RRID:Addgene_195392)
